Addgene plasmid #77372: RPS6KA5 gRNA (BRDN0001145521)
Purpose: 3rd generation lentiviral gRNA plasmid targeting human RPS6KA5
Depositing lab: John Doench & David Root. Depositing organization: Broad Institute. Publication: Optimized sgRNA design to maximize activity and minimize off-target effects of CRISPR-Cas9. Doench JG, Fusi N, Sullender M, Hegde M, Vaimberg EW, Donovan KF, Smith I, Tothova Z, Wilen C, Orchard R, Virgin HW, Listgarten J, Root DE. Nat Biotechnol. 2016 Jan 18. doi: 10.1038/nbt.3437. PubMed 26780180.
Backbone
  Vector backbone: lentiGuide-Puro
  Backbone manufacturer: Zhang Lab (Addgene plasmid # 52963)
  Vector type: Mammalian Expression, Lentiviral, CRISPR
  Selectable markers: Puromycin
Growth in bacteria
  Bacterial resistance: Ampicillin, 100 μg/mL
  Growth temperature: 37°C
  Growth strain: DH5alpha
  Copy number: High Copy
Gene/Insert
  Gene/Insert name: RPS6KA5 (alt names: RPS6KA5; NM_004755.2)
  gRNA/shRNA sequence: GGCACCAGATATTGTCAGAG
  Species: H. sapiens (human)
  Entrez Gene: RPS6KA5 (a.k.a. MSK1, MSPK1, RLPK)
  Promoter: hU6
  Cloning method: Unknown
  Sequencing primers: 5′ U6-F; 3′ pS2-R
Terms and licenses: Academic/Nonprofit Terms; Industry Terms: Not Available to Industry
Depositor comments: The gRNA was designed to target the following Genbank reference sequence(s): NM_004755.2,NM_182398.1. Note that this plasmid does NOT contain Cas9. It should be used in conjunction with lentiCas9-Blast (Addgene #52962) or otherwise with cell lines already expressing Cas9. Browse the full kinome gRNA library at http://www.addgene.org/pooled-library/broadgpp-human-kinome/ or visit http://www.broadinstitute.org/rnai/public/ for detailed protocols and information.
How to cite: RPS6KA5 gRNA (BRDN0001145521) was a gift from John Doench & David Root (Addgene plasmid # 77372 ; http://n2t.net/addgene:77372 ; RRID:Addgene_77372)
