[The description below was written by a language model from this plasmid's Addgene catalogue record and pLannotate feature annotations shown in this document.]
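Description:
RPS6KA5 gRNA (BRDN0001145521) is a third-generation lentiviral guide RNA plasmid built on the lentiGuide-Puro backbone and designed to direct Streptococcus pyogenes Cas9 to the human RPS6KA5 gene (also known as MSK1, MSPK1 or RLPK). It is propagated in E. coli as a high-copy plasmid through a ColE1/pUC-type origin with ampicillin selection from the β-lactamase gene. The backbone also carries an f1 origin, an SV40 origin and poly(A) signal, and remnants of lac and phage promoter elements from its cloning-vector ancestry.

The lentiviral transfer cassette begins with an RSV promoter fused to a truncated HIV-1 5' LTR, which makes genomic RNA production Tat-independent. This is followed by the Ψ packaging signal with a partial gag sequence, the Rev response element for nuclear export of the unspliced genome, and a cPPT/CTS that aids nuclear import. It ends with a WPRE to boost transcript expression and a self-inactivating ΔU3 3' LTR.

Within this frame, a human U6 RNA polymerase III promoter drives the RPS6KA5-specific spacer joined to the SpCas9 gRNA scaffold. A separate EF-1α core promoter with its first intron expresses puromycin N-acetyltransferase, allowing selection of transduced mammalian cells.

The plasmid does not encode Cas9, so it is meant to be used with a separate Cas9 lentivector or in cells that already express Cas9. The guide was designed against two RPS6KA5 reference transcripts and belongs to a human kinome gRNA collection. It is typically used for knockout of this kinase in individual or library-scale loss-of-function experiments.
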