Features (pLannotate 1.2.2; 29 found; start..end, strand, type, name):
     14..80      +  CDS            small t antigen (fragment): SV40 (simian virus 40) small t antigen
    106..317     +  promoter       EF-1α core promoter: core promoter for human elongation factor EF-1α
    318..1256    +  intron         EF-1α intron A: intron upstream of the start codon of human EF-1α
   1278..1877    +  CDS            PuroR (fragment): puromycin N-acetyltransferase; pac from Streptomyces; confers resistance to puromycin
   1893..2481    +  misc_feature   WPRE: woodchuck hepatitis virus posttranscriptional regulatory element
   2532..2551    +  misc_feature   cPPT/CTS (fragment): central polypurine tract and central termination sequence of HIV-1
   2553..2786    +  LTR            3' LTR (ΔU3): self-inactivating 3' long terminal repeat (LTR) from HIV-1
   2864..2985    +  polyA_signal   SV40 poly(A) signal: SV40 polyadenylation signal
   3025..3160    +  rep_origin     SV40 ori: SV40 origin of replication
   3181..3199    -  promoter       T7 promoter: promoter for bacteriophage T7 RNA polymerase
   3207..3362    +  CDS            lacZα (fragment): LacZα fragment of β-galactosidase; lacZ fragment
   3367..3795    +  rep_origin     f1 ori (sequence partly withheld): f1 bacteriophage origin of replication; arrow indicates direction of (+) strand synthesis
   3848..3952    +  promoter       AmpR promoter: bla
   3953..4813    +  CDS            AmpR: β-lactamase; bla; confers resistance to ampicillin, carbenicillin, and related antibiotics
   4984..5572    +  rep_origin     ori: high-copy-number ColE1/pMB1/pBR322/pUC origin of replication
   5755..5847    +  CDS            lacI (fragment): lac repressor; lacI; The lac repressor binds to the lac operator to inhibit transcription in E. coli. This inhibition can be relieved by adding lactose or isopropyl-β-D-thiogalactopyranoside (IPTG).
   5860..5881    +  protein_bind   CAP binding site: CAP binding activates transcription in the presence of cAMP. E. coli catabolite activator protein
   5896..5926    +  promoter       lac promoter: promoter for the E. coli lac operon
   5934..5950    +  protein_bind   lac operator: The lac repressor binds to the lac operator to inhibit transcription in E. coli. This inhibition can be relieved by adding lactose or isopropyl-β-D-thiogalactopyranoside (IPTG). lac repressor encoded by lacI
   5995..6013    +  promoter       T3 promoter: promoter for bacteriophage T3 RNA polymerase
   6041..6267    +  promoter       RSV promoter: Rous sarcoma virus enhancer/promoter
   6268..6448    +  LTR            5' LTR (truncated): truncated 5' long terminal repeat (LTR) from HIV-1
   6495..6620    +  misc_feature   HIV-1 Ψ: packaging signal of human immunodeficiency virus type 1
   6604..6967    +  CDS            HIV-1 gag (fragment): gag protein from human immunodeficiency virus 1; gag
   7113..7346    +  misc_feature   RRE: The Rev response element (RRE) of HIV-1 allows for Rev-dependent mRNA export from the nucleus to the cytoplasm.
   7723..7749    +  CDS            Rev (fragment): human immunodeficiency virus 1 (HIV-1) Rev protein; rev; enhances nuclear export of unspliced and incompletely spliced viral mRNAs
   7753..7993    +  promoter       U6 promoter: RNA polymerase III promoter for human U6 snRNA
   8023..8098    +  misc_RNA       gRNA scaffold: guide RNA scaffold for the Streptococcus pyogenes CRISPR/Cas9 system
   8154..8271    +  misc_feature   cPPT/CTS: central polypurine tract and central termination sequence of HIV-1
>Addgene plasmid #77372 | RPS6KA5 gRNA (BRDN0001145521) | addgene full sequence | sequence record 187636 | Addgene Assembled Sequence
CCCGGGTGCAAAGATGGATAAAGTTTTAAACAGAGAGGAATCTTTGCAGCTAATGGACCTTCTAGGTCTT
GAAAGGAGTGGGAATTGGCTCCGGTGCCCGTCAGTGGGCAGAGCGCACATCGCCCACAGTCCCCGAGAAG
TTGGGGGGAGGGGTCGGCAATTGATCCGGTGCCTAGAGAAGGTGGCGCGGGGTAAACTGGGAAAGTGATG
TCGTGTACTGGCTCCGCCTTTTTCCCGAGGGTGGGGGAGAACCGTATATAAGTGCAGTAGTCGCCGTGAA
CGTTCTTTTTCGCAACGGGTTTGCCGCCAGAACACAGGTAAGTGCCGTGTGTGGTTCCCGCGGGCCTGGC
CTCTTTACGGGTTATGGCCCTTGCGTGCCTTGAATTACTTCCACCTGGCTGCAGTACGTGATTCTTGATC
CCGAGCTTCGGGTTGGAAGTGGGTGGGAGAGTTCGAGGCCTTGCGCTTAAGGAGCCCCTTCGCCTCGTGC
TTGAGTTGAGGCCTGGCCTGGGCGCTGGGGCCGCCGCGTGCGAATCTGGTGGCACCTTCGCGCCTGTCTC
GCTGCTTTCGATAAGTCTCTAGCCATTTAAAATTTTTGATGACCTGCTGCGACGCTTTTTTTCTGGCAAG
ATAGTCTTGTAAATGCGGGCCAAGATCTGCACACTGGTATTTCGGTTTTTGGGGCCGCGGGCGGCGACGG
GGCCCGTGCGTCCCAGCGCACATGTTCGGCGAGGCGGGGCCTGCGAGCGCGGCCACCGAGAATCGGACGG
GGGTAGTCTCAAGCTGGCCGGCCTGCTCTGGTGCCTGGCCTCGCGCCGCCGTGTATCGCCCCGCCCTGGG
CGGCAAGGCTGGCCCGGTCGGCACCAGTTGCGTGAGCGGAAAGATGGCCGCTTCCCGGCCCTGCTGCAGG
GAGCTCAAAATGGAGGACGCGGCGCTCGGGAGAGCGGGCGGGTGAGTCACCCACACAAAGGAAAAGGGCC
TTTCCGTCCTCAGCCGTCGCTTCATGTGACTCCACGGAGTACCGGGCGCCGTCCAGGCACCTCGATTAGT
TCTCGAGCTTTTGGAGTACGTCGTCTTTAGGTTGGGGGGAGGGGTTTTATGCGATGGAGTTTCCCCACAC
TGAGTGGGTGGAGACTGAAGTTAGGCCAGCTTGGCACTTGATGTAATTCTCCTTGGAATTTGCCCTTTTT
GAGTTTGGATCTTGGTTCATTCTCAAGCCTCAGACAGTGGTTCAAAGTTTTTTTCTTCCATTTCAGGTGT
CGTGACGTACGGCCACCATGACCGAGTACAAGCCCACGGTGCGCCTCGCCACCCGCGACGACGTCCCCAG
GGCCGTACGCACCCTCGCCGCCGCGTTCGCCGACTACCCCGCCACGCGCCACACCGTCGATCCGGACCGC
CACATCGAGCGGGTCACCGAGCTGCAAGAACTCTTCCTCACGCGCGTCGGGCTCGACATCGGCAAGGTGT
GGGTCGCGGACGACGGCGCCGCCGTGGCGGTCTGGACCACGCCGGAGAGCGTCGAAGCGGGGGCGGTGTT
CGCCGAGATCGGCCCGCGCATGGCCGAGTTGAGCGGTTCCCGGCTGGCCGCGCAGCAACAGATGGAAGGC
CTCCTGGCGCCGCACCGGCCCAAGGAGCCCGCGTGGTTCCTGGCCACCGTCGGAGTCTCGCCCGACCACC
AGGGCAAGGGTCTGGGCAGCGCCGTCGTGCTCCCCGGAGTGGAGGCGGCCGAGCGCGCCGGGGTGCCCGC
CTTCCTGGAGACCTCCGCGCCCCGCAACCTCCCCTTCTACGAGCGGCTCGGCTTCACCGTCACCGCCGAC
GTCGAGGTGCCCGAAGGACCGCGCACCTGGTGCATGACCCGCAAGCCCGGTGCCTGAACGCGTTAAGTCG
ACAATCAACCTCTGGATTACAAAATTTGTGAAAGATTGACTGGTATTCTTAACTATGTTGCTCCTTTTAC
GCTATGTGGATACGCTGCTTTAATGCCTTTGTATCATGCTATTGCTTCCCGTATGGCTTTCATTTTCTCC
TCCTTGTATAAATCCTGGTTGCTGTCTCTTTATGAGGAGTTGTGGCCCGTTGTCAGGCAACGTGGCGTGG
TGTGCACTGTGTTTGCTGACGCAACCCCCACTGGTTGGGGCATTGCCACCACCTGTCAGCTCCTTTCCGG
GACTTTCGCTTTCCCCCTCCCTATTGCCACGGCGGAACTCATCGCCGCCTGCCTTGCCCGCTGCTGGACA
GGGGCTCGGCTGTTGGGCACTGACAATTCCGTGGTGTTGTCGGGGAAATCATCGTCCTTTCCTTGGCTGC
TCGCCTGTGTTGCCACCTGGATTCTGCGCGGGACGTCCTTCTGCTACGTCCCTTCGGCCCTCAATCCAGC
GGACCTTCCTTCCCGCGGCCTGCTGCCGGCTCTGCGGCCTCTTCCGCGTCTTCGCCTTCGCCCTCAGACG
AGTCGGATCTCCCTTTGGGCCGCCTCCCCGCGTCGACTTTAAGACCAATGACTTACAAGGCAGCTGTAGA
TCTTAGCCACTTTTTAAAAGAAAAGGGGGGACTGGAAGGGCTAATTCACTCCCAACGAAGACAAGATCTG
CTTTTTGCTTGTACTGGGTCTCTCTGGTTAGACCAGATCTGAGCCTGGGAGCTCTCTGGCTAACTAGGGA
ACCCACTGCTTAAGCCTCAATAAAGCTTGCCTTGAGTGCTTCAAGTAGTGTGTGCCCGTCTGTTGTGTGA
CTCTGGTAACTAGAGATCCCTCAGACCCTTTTAGTCAGTGTGGAAAATCTCTAGCAGTACGTATAGTAGT
TCATGTCATCTTATTATTCAGTATTTATAACTTGCAAAGAAATGAATATCAGAGAGTGAGAGGAACTTGT
TTATTGCAGCTTATAATGGTTACAAATAAAGCAATAGCATCACAAATTTCACAAATAAAGCATTTTTTTC
ACTGCATTCTAGTTGTGGTTTGTCCAAACTCATCAATGTATCTTATCATGTCTGGCTCTAGCTATCCCGC
CCCTAACTCCGCCCATCCCGCCCCTAACTCCGCCCAGTTCCGCCCATTCTCCGCCCCATGGCTGACTAAT
TTTTTTTATTTATGCAGAGGCCGAGGCCGCCTCGGCCTCTGAGCTATTCCAGAAGTAGTGAGGAGGCTTT
TTTGGAGGCCTAGGGACGTACCCAATTCGCCCTATAGTGAGTCGTATTACGCGCGCTCACTGGCCGTCGT
TTTACAACGTCGTGACTGGGAAAACCCTGGCGTTACCCAACTTAATCGCCTTGCAGCACATCCCCCTTTC
GCCAGCTGGCGTAATAGCGAAGAGGCCCGCACCGATCGCCCTTCCCAACAGTTGCGCAGCCTGAATGGCG
AATGGG
[124 nt withheld, positions 3367-3490]
C
[91 nt withheld, positions 3492-3582]
A
[49 nt withheld, positions 3584-3632]
CCTTTGACGTTGGAGTCCACGTTCTTT
[37 nt withheld, positions 3660-3696]
ACCCTATCTCGGTCTATTCTTTTGATTTATAAGGGATTTTGCCGATTTCGGCCTATTGGTTAAAAAATGA
GCTGATTTAACAAAAATTTAACGCGAATTTTAACAAAATATTAACGCTTACAATTTAGGTGGCACTTTTC
GGGGAAATGTGCGCGGAACCCCTATTTGTTTATTTTTCTAAATACATTCAAATATGTATCCGCTCATGAG
ACAATAACCCTGATAAATGCTTCAATAATATTGAAAAAGGAAGAGTATGAGTATTCAACATTTCCGTGTC
GCCCTTATTCCCTTTTTTGCGGCATTTTGCCTTCCTGTTTTTGCTCACCCAGAAACGCTGGTGAAAGTAA
AAGATGCTGAAGATCAGTTGGGTGCACGAGTGGGTTACATCGAACTGGATCTCAACAGCGGTAAGATCCT
TGAGAGTTTTCGCCCCGAAGAACGTTTTCCAATGATGAGCACTTTTAAAGTTCTGCTATGTGGCGCGGTA
TTATCCCGTATTGACGCCGGGCAAGAGCAACTCGGTCGCCGCATACACTATTCTCAGAATGACTTGGTTG
AGTACTCACCAGTCACAGAAAAGCATCTTACGGATGGCATGACAGTAAGAGAATTATGCAGTGCTGCCAT
AACCATGAGTGATAACACTGCGGCCAACTTACTTCTGACAACGATCGGAGGACCGAAGGAGCTAACCGCT
TTTTTGCACAACATGGGGGATCATGTAACTCGCCTTGATCGTTGGGAACCGGAGCTGAATGAAGCCATAC
CAAACGACGAGCGTGACACCACGATGCCTGTAGCAATGGCAACAACGTTGCGCAAACTATTAACTGGCGA
ACTACTTACTCTAGCTTCCCGGCAACAATTAATAGACTGGATGGAGGCGGATAAAGTTGCAGGACCACTT
CTGCGCTCGGCCCTTCCGGCTGGCTGGTTTATTGCTGATAAATCTGGAGCCGGTGAGCGTGGGTCTCGCG
GTATCATTGCAGCACTGGGGCCAGATGGTAAGCCCTCCCGTATCGTAGTTATCTACACGACGGGGAGTCA
GGCAACTATGGATGAACGAAATAGACAGATCGCTGAGATAGGTGCCTCACTGATTAAGCATTGGTAACTG
TCAGACCAAGTTTACTCATATATACTTTAGATTGATTTAAAACTTCATTTTTAATTTAAAAGGATCTAGG
TGAAGATCCTTTTTGATAATCTCATGACCAAAATCCCTTAACGTGAGTTTTCGTTCCACTGAGCGTCAGA
CCCCGTAGAAAAGATCAAAGGATCTTCTTGAGATCCTTTTTTTCTGCGCGTAATCTGCTGCTTGCAAACA
AAAAAACCACCGCTACCAGCGGTGGTTTGTTTGCCGGATCAAGAGCTACCAACTCTTTTTCCGAAGGTAA
CTGGCTTCAGCAGAGCGCAGATACCAAATACTGTTCTTCTAGTGTAGCCGTAGTTAGGCCACCACTTCAA
GAACTCTGTAGCACCGCCTACATACCTCGCTCTGCTAATCCTGTTACCAGTGGCTGCTGCCAGTGGCGAT
AAGTCGTGTCTTACCGGGTTGGACTCAAGACGATAGTTACCGGATAAGGCGCAGCGGTCGGGCTGAACGG
GGGGTTCGTGCACACAGCCCAGCTTGGAGCGAACGACCTACACCGAACTGAGATACCTACAGCGTGAGCT
ATGAGAAAGCGCCACGCTTCCCGAAGGGAGAAAGGCGGACAGGTATCCGGTAAGCGGCAGGGTCGGAACA
GGAGAGCGCACGAGGGAGCTTCCAGGGGGAAACGCCTGGTATCTTTATAGTCCTGTCGGGTTTCGCCACC
TCTGACTTGAGCGTCGATTTTTGTGATGCTCGTCAGGGGGGCGGAGCCTATGGAAAAACGCCAGCAACGC
GGCCTTTTTACGGTTCCTGGCCTTTTGCTGGCCTTTTGCTCACATGTTCTTTCCTGCGTTATCCCCTGAT
TCTGTGGATAACCGTATTACCGCCTTTGAGTGAGCTGATACCGCTCGCCGCAGCCGAACGACCGAGCGCA
GCGAGTCAGTGAGCGAGGAAGCGGAAGAGCGCCCAATACGCAAACCGCCTCTCCCCGCGCGTTGGCCGAT
TCATTAATGCAGCTGGCACGACAGGTTTCCCGACTGGAAAGCGGGCAGTGAGCGCAACGCAATTAATGTG
AGTTAGCTCACTCATTAGGCACCCCAGGCTTTACACTTTATGCTTCCGGCTCGTATGTTGTGTGGAATTG
TGAGCGGATAACAATTTCACACAGGAAACAGCTATGACCATGATTACGCCAAGCGCGCAATTAACCCTCA
CTAAAGGGAACAAAAGCTGGAGCTGCAAGCTTAATGTAGTCTTATGCAATACTCTTGTAGTCTTGCAACA
TGGTAACGATGAGTTAGCAACATGCCTTACAAGGAGAGAAAAAGCACCGTGCATGCCGATTGGTGGAAGT
AAGGTGGTACGATCGTGCCTTATTAGGAAGGCAACAGACGGGTCTGACATGGATTGGACGAACCACTGAA
TTGCCGCATTGCAGAGATATTGTATTTAAGTGCCTAGCTCGATACATAAACGGGTCTCTCTGGTTAGACC
AGATCTGAGCCTGGGAGCTCTCTGGCTAACTAGGGAACCCACTGCTTAAGCCTCAATAAAGCTTGCCTTG
AGTGCTTCAAGTAGTGTGTGCCCGTCTGTTGTGTGACTCTGGTAACTAGAGATCCCTCAGACCCTTTTAG
TCAGTGTGGAAAATCTCTAGCAGTGGCGCCCGAACAGGGACTTGAAAGCGAAAGGGAAACCAGAGGAGCT
CTCTCGACGCAGGACTCGGCTTGCTGAAGCGCGCACGGCAAGAGGCGAGGGGCGGCGACTGGTGAGTACG
CCAAAAATTTTGACTAGCGGAGGCTAGAAGGAGAGAGATGGGTGCGAGAGCGTCAGTATTAAGCGGGGGA
GAATTAGATCGCGATGGGAAAAAATTCGGTTAAGGCCAGGGGGAAAGAAAAAATATAAATTAAAACATAT
AGTATGGGCAAGCAGGGAGCTAGAACGATTCGCAGTTAATCCTGGCCTGTTAGAAACATCAGAAGGCTGT
AGACAAATACTGGGACAGCTACAACCATCCCTTCAGACAGGATCAGAAGAACTTAGATCATTATATAATA
CAGTAGCAACCCTCTATTGTGTGCATCAAAGGATAGAGATAAAAGACACCAAGGAAGCTTTAGACAAGAT
AGAGGAAGAGCAAAACAAAAGTAAGACCACCGCACAGCAAGCGGCCGCTGATCTTCAGACCTGGAGGAGG
AGATATGAGGGACAATTGGAGAAGTGAATTATATAAATATAAAGTAGTAAAAATTGAACCATTAGGAGTA
GCACCCACCAAGGCAAAGAGAAGAGTGGTGCAGAGAGAAAAAAGAGCAGTGGGAATAGGAGCTTTGTTCC
TTGGGTTCTTGGGAGCAGCAGGAAGCACTATGGGCGCAGCGTCAATGACGCTGACGGTACAGGCCAGACA
ATTATTGTCTGGTATAGTGCAGCAGCAGAACAATTTGCTGAGGGCTATTGAGGCGCAACAGCATCTGTTG
CAACTCACAGTCTGGGGCATCAAGCAGCTCCAGGCAAGAATCCTGGCTGTGGAAAGATACCTAAAGGATC
AACAGCTCCTGGGGATTTGGGGTTGCTCTGGAAAACTCATTTGCACCACTGCTGTGCCTTGGAATGCTAG
TTGGAGTAATAAATCTCTGGAACAGATTTGGAATCACACGACCTGGATGGAGTGGGACAGAGAAATTAAC
AATTACACAAGCTTAATACACTCCTTAATTGAAGAATCGCAAAACCAGCAAGAAAAGAATGAACAAGAAT
TATTGGAATTAGATAAATGGGCAAGTTTGTGGAATTGGTTTAACATAACAAATTGGCTGTGGTATATAAA
ATTATTCATAATGATAGTAGGAGGCTTGGTAGGTTTAAGAATAGTTTTTGCTGTACTTTCTATAGTGAAT
AGAGTTAGGCAGGGATATTCACCATTATCGTTTCAGACCCACCTCCCAACCCCGAGGGGACCCAGAGAGG
GCCTATTTCCCATGATTCCTTCATATTTGCATATACGATACAAGGCTGTTAGAGAGATAATTAGAATTAA
TTTGACTGTAAACACAAAGATATTAGTACAAAATACGTGACGTAGAAAGTAATAATTTCTTGGGTAGTTT
GCAGTTTTAAAATTATGTTTTAAAATGGACTATCATATGCTTACCGTAACTTGAAAGTATTTCGATTTCT
TGGCTTTATATATCTTGTGGAAAGGACGAAACACCGGGCACCAGATATTGTCAGAGGTTTTAGAGCTAGA
AATAGCAAGTTAAAATAAGGCTAGTCCGTTATCAACTTGAAAAAGTGGCACCGAGTCGGTGCTTTTTTAA
GCTTGGCGTAACTAGATCTTGAGACAAATGGCAGTATTCATCCACAATTTTAAAAGAAAAGGGGGGATTG
GGGGGTACAGTGCAGGGGAAAGAATAGTAGACATAATAGCAACAGACATACAAACTAAAGAATTACAAAA
ACAAATTACAAAAATTCAAAATTTTCGGGTTTATTACAGGGACAGCAGAGATCCACTTTGGCGCCGGCTC
GAGGGGG
