>Addgene plasmid #77372 | RPS6KA5 gRNA (BRDN0001145521) | depositor partial sequence | sequence record 144832 | Target Sequence
GGCACCAGATATTGTCAGAG
