>Addgene plasmid #77372 | RPS6KA5 gRNA (BRDN0001145521) | addgene partial sequence | sequence record 187635 | hU6-F
GTAGAAAGTAATAATTTCTTGGGTAGTTTGCAGTTTTAAAATTATGTTTTAAAATGGACTATCATATGCT
TACCGTAACTTGAAAGTATTTCGATTTCTTGGCTTTATATATCTTGTGGAAAGGACGAAACACCGGGCAC
CAGATATTGTCAGAGGTTTTAGAGCTAGAAATAGCAAGTTAAAATAAGGCTAGTCCGTTATCAACTTGAA
AAAGTGGCACCGAGTCGGTGCTTTTTTAAGCTTGGCGTAACTAGATCTTGAGACAAATGGCAGTATTCAT
CCACAATTTTAAAAGAAAAGGGGGGATTGGGGGGTACAGTGCAGGGGAAAGAATAGTAGACATAATAGCA
ACAGACATACAAACTAAAGAATTACAAAAACAAATTACAAAAATTCAAAATTTTCGGGTTTATTACAGGG
ACAGCAGAGATCCACTTTGGCGCCGGCTCGAGGGGGCCCGGGTGCAAAGATGGATAAAGTTTTAAACAGA
GAGGAATCTTTGCAGCTAATGGACCTTCTAGGTCTTGAAAGGAGTGGGAATTGGCTCCGGTGCCCGTCAG
TGGGCAGAGC
